>Addgene plasmid #220612 | pAAV-EF1a-DIO-FLAG-KORD-P2A-ArgiNLS-AausFP1 | addgene full sequence | sequence record 441117 | Addgene NGS Result
CCTGCAGGCAGCTGCGCGCTCGCTCGCTCACTGAGGCCGCCCGGGCGTCGGGCGACCTTTGGTCGCCCGG
CCTCAGTGAGCGAGCGAGCGCGCAGAGAGGGAGTGGCCAACTCCATCACTAGGGGTTCCTGCGGCCGCAC
GCGTAAGCTTTGCAAAGATGGATAAAGTTTTAAACAGAGAGGAATCTTTGCAGCTAATGGACCTTCTAGG
TCTTGAAAGGAGTGGGAATTGGCTCCGGTGCCCGTCAGTGGGCAGAGCGCACATCGCCCACAGTCCCCGA
GAAGTTGGGGGGAGGGGTCGGCAATTGAACCGGTGCCTAGAGAAGGTGGCGCGGGGTAAACTGGGAAAGT
GATGTCGTGTACTGGCTCCGCCTTTTTCCCGAGGGTGGGGGAGAACCGTATATAAGTGCAGTAGTCGCCG
TGAACGTTCTTTTTCGCAACGGGTTTGCCGCCAGAACACAGGTAAGTGCCGTGTGTGGTTCCCGCGGGCC
TGGCCTCTTTACGGGTTATGGCCCTTGCGTGCCTTGAATTACTTCCACCTGGCTGCAGTACGTGATTCTT
GATCCCGAGCTTCGGGTTGGAAGTGGGTGGGAGAGTTCGAGGCCTTGCGCTTAAGGAGCCCCTTCGCCTC
GTGCTTGAGTTGAGGCCTGGCCTGGGCGCTGGGGCCGCCGCGTGCGAATCTGGTGGCACCTTCGCGCCTG
TCTCGCTGCTTTCGATAAGTCTCTAGCCATTTAAAATTTTTGATGACCTGCTGCGACGCTTTTTTTCTGG
CAAGATAGTCTTGTAAATGCGGGCCAAGATCTGCACACTGGTATTTCGGTTTTTGGGGCCGCGGGCGGCG
ACGGGGCCCGTGCGTCCCAGCGCACATGTTCGGCGAGGCGGGGCCTGCGAGCGCGGCCACCGAGAATCGG
ACGGGGGTAGTCTCAAGCTGGCCGGCCTGCTCTGGTGCCTGGCCTCGCGCCGCCGTGTATCGCCCCGCCC
TGGGCGGCAAGGCTGGCCCGGTCGGCACCAGTTGCGTGAGCGGAAAGATGGCCGCTTCCCGGCCCTGCTG
CAGGGAGCTCAAAATGGAGGACGCGGCGCTCGGGAGAGCGGGCGGGTGAGTCACCCACACAAAGGAAAAG
GGCCTTTCCGTCCTCAGCCGTCGCTTCATGTGACTCCACGGAGTACCGGGCGCCGTCCAGGCACCTCGAT
TAGTTCTCGAGCTTTTGGAGTACGTCGTCTTTAGGTTGGGGGGAGGGGTTTTATGCGATGGAGTTTCCCC
ACACTGAGTGGGTGGAGACTGAAGTTAGGCCAGCTTGGCACTTGATGTAATTCTCCTTGGAATTTGCCCT
TTTTGAGTTTGGATCTTGGTTCATTCTCAAGCCTCAGACAGTGGTTCAAAGTTTTTTTCTTCCATTTCAG
GTGTCGTGAGGTACCGTACCGGATCCTCTAGAGTCGACTCCGGAATAACTTCGTATAGGATACTTTATAC
GAAGTTATGCAGAATGGTAGCTGGATTGTAGCTGCTATTAGCAATATGAAACCTCTTAATAACTTCGTAT
AGCATACATTATACGAAGTTATGGCGCGCCTTAGGCGTAGGCGGTCTTGCAGTCGATGGCTCTGAACACT
TCCACCACGTTCATGTGGTCCCGGGTTTCTTTAGGGTCCTTGCTCAGGATGGTGTGGGCCTGAATGTGGT
GATAGTGAGGGATGTCCACGGGGCCACCTCCGAGAGGGGTATTCAGCTGCTGGTGAGCAGCAATGATCTG
GCCTCCGCCGATCACGTCGTGCACAATGTTGATGTAGCACTTGATGCCGTTGTTCTGCACGTCGGGCAGC
ACGTAGATGCAGTGCGGGTTGTAGTTGAACTCAAGTTTCTTGCCCAGGATGTTGCCGCCTTTCTTGAAGC
CGCTGCCGTTCAGGGTCACTCTGTTGTACACGGAGCCCTTCTCGTAGGTCACTTCGGCTCTGGTCTTGTA
CACGCCGTCGTTCTCGAAGGTGATGGTTCTCTCTTGCACGTAGCCCTCAGGCATGGCGCTCTTGGGGTAG
TCCTTGATGTCGTTGGGATACTTGGCGAAGCACTGGGCGCCGTATGTCACTGTGGTCAGGATGCTGCTCC
AAGGCACAGGCAGTTCGCCGGTTGTGCAGATGAAGCTGGCCTCGATCTTTCCGGTATTGGCGTCGCCGTG
TCCTTTGCCTCTGACGCTGAACTTCATGCCTTCCACGTCGCCTTCCATTTCCACCACATAGGGGATCTTC
TCGCGGAACAGCAGGGCGCCATAAGACATGGTGGCCACAGGGGATCCCGTTCGACGGCGCCGCCGCCTTC
TCACCTTCTTTTTCTTTGCTATGCTCATCTGCTTCTGGGGAGCCACCCTTTTCATAGGACCGGGGTTTTC
TTCCACGTCTCCTGCTTGCTTTAACAGAGAGAAGTTCGTGGCTCCGGATCCTACTGGTTTATTCATCCCA
TCGATGTCCCTCAGGTAAGCAGGATCCTGAACTGTATTTCGGACTCTGCTAGTGCTCTGCCGCTCCATCC
TCATCTTCAGTGGAAAGCAGAAGTCCCGGAAACACCGCTTGAAGTTTTCATCAAGAAAGGCGTAGAGAAT
GGGATTCAGGCTACTGTTGGTATAGCCTAAGGCGATGCAGAAGTAATAGCTGGAGAGAGCAGCTGTGCTG
TGGGAGGTGCTCCCCAGAGCCTCCACCAGGATGAATATGTGAATGGGAGTCCAGCAGACGACGAAGACTG
CCACCACCACCAGGACCAGTCTGGTGATCCTACGCAGGTTGCGATCTTTCTCTCGGGAGCCAGAAAGGAG
CCGGACGCTCTTGAGACGCAGGATCATCAGGGTGTAGCAGACGATGATGATGAGGACAGGGATCACGAAG
GCAAAGATGAAGACGCAGATCTTCATGAAGAGGTCCCACCAGGAGTAGTCATCATCTGGGAACTGCAAGG
AGCACTCAATGACATCGACGTCTTCCCTGACTTTGGTGCCTCCAAGGACTATTGCAGAGATGCCAACAGA
TGACGACAGCAGCCAGATGCAGATATTGATGATCTTTGCCTTCAAGGGTGTGCGGAAGTCCAAAGCCTTC
ACGGGGTGGCACACGGCAATGTAGCGGTCCACGCTCATCATGGTCAAGGTGAAGATGCTGGTGAACATGT
TGTAGTAATTAATGGAAATTACTATCTTGCACAGCACATCCCCAAAAGGCCAGGAATTCATCAAGTAGAC
CGTACTCTGAAAGGGCATGGTTGTAGTAACTAAAGCATCTGCCAAAGCCAGGTTAAATATGTAAATGTTG
GTTGCTGTCTTCATCTTTGTGTATCGGATGATCACGAACATGACCAGCGAGTTGCCCACCAAGCCCACGA
CGAACACTACGGAGTAGACCGCCGTGATGATGACCGGGATGGCCGGGGAGATGTGCGCGGGCTCCAGCTG
CGCGTCCTCCGAGCCGGCGCTGCCGTTGCTGTCGGGCTCGGCCCAGCCGGGAAACCAGGCGCTGCTGTTG
GGGGGCAGGCAGGCGCTCGGGGCGCAGGTAGGGCCCGGCTCCCCGCGGAAGATCTGAATCGGGGATTCAT
TTAAATCTTCTTCTGATAATAATTTTTGTTCTAATGCATCTCGAGTGGATCCGAGCTCTGAATTCTCACC
GATATCTTTATCATCATCATCTTTATAATCCATGGTGGCGCTAGCATAACTTCGTATAAAGTATCCTATA
CGAAGTTATTTGCCTTAACCCAGAAATTATCACTGTTATTCTTTAGAATGGTGCAAAGAATAACTTCGTA
TAATGTATGCTATACGAAGTTATGAATTCGATATCAAGCTTATCGATATCGAATTCCGCTCGAGATAATC
AACCTCTGGATTACAAAATTTGTGAAAGATTGACTGGTATTCTTAACTATGTTGCTCCTTTTACGCTATG
TGGATACGCTGCTTTAATGCCTTTGTATCATGCTATTGCTTCCCGTATGGCTTTCATTTTCTCCTCCTTG
TATAAATCCTGGTTAGTTCTTGCCACGGCGGAACTCATCGCCGCCTGCCTTGCCCGCTGCTGGACAGGGG
CTCGGCTGTTGGGCACTGACAATTCCGTGGTGTTTATTTGTGAAATTTGTGATGCTATTGCTTTATTTGT
AACCATCTAGCTTTATTTGTGAAATTTGTGATGCTATTGCTTTATTTGTAACCATTATAAGCTGCAATAA
ACAAGTTAACAACAACAATTGCATTCATTTTATGTTTCAGGTTCAGGGGGAGATGTGGGAGGTTTTTTAA
AGCGGCCGCCACGTGCGGACCGAGCGGCCGCAGGAACCCCTAGTGATGGAGTTGGCCACTCCCTCTCTGC
GCGCTCGCTCGCTCACTGAGGCCGGGCGACCAAAGGTCGCCCGACGCCCGGGCTTTGCCCGGGCGGCCTC
AGTGAGCGAGCGAGCGCGCAGCTGCCTGCAGGGGCGCCTGATGCGGTATTTTCTCCTTACGCATCTGTGC
GGTATTTCACACCGCATA
[95 nt withheld, positions 4499-4593]
T
[46 nt withheld, positions 4595-4640]
C
[141 nt withheld, positions 4642-4782]
CCTTTGACGTTGGAGTCCACGTTCTTT
[37 nt withheld, positions 4810-4846]
ACTCTATCTCGGGCTATTCTTTTGATTTATAAGGGATTTTGCCGATTTCGGTCTATTGGTTAAAAAATGA
GCTGATTTAACAAAAATTTAACGCGAATTTTAACAAAATATTAACGTTTACAATTTTATGGTGCACTCTC
AGTACAATCTGCTCTGATGCCGCATAGTTAAGCCAGCCCCGACACCCGCCAACACCCGCTGACGCGCCCT
GACGGGCTTGTCTGCTCCCGGCATCCGCTTACAGACAAGCTGTGACCGTCTCCGGGAGCTGCATGTGTCA
GAGGTTTTCACCGTCATCACCGAAACGCGCGAGACGAAAGGGCCTCGTGATACGCCTATTTTTATAGGTT
AATGTCATGATAATAATGGTTTCTTAGACGTCAGGTGGCACTTTTCGGGGAAATGTGCGCGGAACCCCTA
TTTGTTTATTTTTCTAAATACATTCAAATATGTATCCGCTCATGAGACAATAACCCTGATAAATGCTTCA
ATAATATTGAAAAAGGAAGAGTATGAGTATTCAACATTTCCGTGTCGCCCTTATTCCCTTTTTTGCGGCA
TTTTGCCTTCCTGTTTTTGCTCACCCAGAAACGCTGGTGAAAGTAAAAGATGCTGAAGATCAGTTGGGTG
CACGAGTGGGTTACATCGAACTGGATCTCAACAGCGGTAAGATCCTTGAGAGTTTTCGCCCCGAAGAACG
TTTTCCAATGATGAGCACTTTTAAAGTTCTGCTATGTGGCGCGGTATTATCCCGTATTGACGCCGGGCAA
GAGCAACTCGGTCGCCGCATACACTATTCTCAGAATGACTTGGTTGAGTACTCACCAGTCACAGAAAAGC
ATCTTACGGATGGCATGACAGTAAGAGAATTATGCAGTGCTGCCATAACCATGAGTGATAACACTGCGGC
CAACTTACTTCTGACAACGATCGGAGGACCGAAGGAGCTAACCGCTTTTTTGCACAACATGGGGGATCAT
GTAACTCGCCTTGATCGTTGGGAACCGGAGCTGAATGAAGCCATACCAAACGACGAGCGTGACACCACGA
TGCCTGTAGCAATGGCAACAACGTTGCGCAAACTATTAACTGGCGAACTACTTACTCTAGCTTCCCGGCA
ACAATTAATAGACTGGATGGAGGCGGATAAAGTTGCAGGACCACTTCTGCGCTCGGCCCTTCCGGCTGGC
TGGTTTATTGCTGATAAATCTGGAGCCGGTGAGCGTGGGTCTCGCGGTATCATTGCAGCACTGGGGCCAG
ATGGTAAGCCCTCCCGTATCGTAGTTATCTACACGACGGGGAGTCAGGCAACTATGGATGAACGAAATAG
ACAGATCGCTGAGATAGGTGCCTCACTGATTAAGCATTGGTAACTGTCAGACCAAGTTTACTCATATATA
CTTTAGATTGATTTAAAACTTCATTTTTAATTTAAAAGGATCTAGGTGAAGATCCTTTTTGATAATCTCA
TGACCAAAATCCCTTAACGTGAGTTTTCGTTCCACTGAGCGTCAGACCCCGTAGAAAAGATCAAAGGATC
TTCTTGAGATCCTTTTTTTCTGCGCGTAATCTGCTGCTTGCAAACAAAAAAACCACCGCTACCAGCGGTG
GTTTGTTTGCCGGATCAAGAGCTACCAACTCTTTTTCCGAAGGTAACTGGCTTCAGCAGAGCGCAGATAC
CAAATACTGTTCTTCTAGTGTAGCCGTAGTTAGGCCACCACTTCAAGAACTCTGTAGCACCGCCTACATA
CCTCGCTCTGCTAATCCTGTTACCAGTGGCTGCTGCCAGTGGCGATAAGTCGTGTCTTACCGGGTTGGAC
TCAAGACGATAGTTACCGGATAAGGCGCAGCGGTCGGGCTGAACGGGGGTTCGTGCACACAGCCCAGCTT
GGAGCGAACGACCTACACCGAACTGAGATACCTACAGCGTGAGCTATGAGAAAGCGCCACGCTTCCCGAA
GGGAGAAAGGCGGACAGGTATCCGGTAAGCGGCAGGGTCGGAACAGGAGAGCGCACGAGGGAGCTTCCAG
GGGGAAACGCCTGGTATCTTTATAGTCCTGTCGGGTTTCGCCACCTCTGACTTGAGCGTCGATTTTTGTG
ATGCTCGTCAGGGGGGCGGAGCCTATGGAAAAACGCCAGCAACGCGGCCTTTTTACGGTTCCTGGCCTTT
TGCTGGCCTTTTGCTCACATGT
Features (pLannotate 1.2.2; 27 found; start..end, strand, type, name):
     12..39      +  repeat_region  AAV2 ITR (fragment): inverted terminal repeat of adeno-associated virus serotype 2 inverted
     68..95      +  repeat_region  AAV2 ITR (fragment): inverted terminal repeat of adeno-associated virus serotype 2 inverted
    158..224     +  CDS            small t antigen (fragment): SV40 (simian virus 40) small t antigen
    231..1409    +  promoter       EF-1α promoter: strong constitutive promoter for human elongation factor EF-1α
   1421..1438    +  misc_feature   MCS (fragment): pUC18/19 multiple cloning site
   1445..1478    +  protein_bind   lox2272: Cre-mediated recombination occurs in the 8-bp core sequence (GGATACTT). lox2272 sites are compatible with each other, but incompatible with loxP or loxN sites (Lee and Saito, 1988). Cre recombinase
   1479..1528    -  intron         β-globin intron (fragment): internally truncated intron from human β-globin
   1529..1562    +  protein_bind   loxP: Cre-mediated recombination occurs in the 8-bp core sequence (GCATACAT). Cre recombinase
   1574..2269    -  CDS            AausFP1: AausFP1 is a basic (constitutively fluorescent) green fluorescent protein published in 2019, derived from Aequorea australis. It has low acid sensitivity.
   2366..2422    -  CDS            P2A: 2A peptide from porcine teschovirus-1 polyprotein Eukaryotic ribosomes fail to insert a peptide bond between the Gly and Pro residues, yielding separate polypeptides.
   2432..3568    -  CDS            OPRK1: OPRK_HUMAN - Also known as OPRK. Experimental evidence at protein level: Swiss-Prot protein existence level 1. G-protein coupled opioid receptor that functions as receptor for endogenous alpha-neoendorphins and dynorphins, but has low affinity for beta-endorphins. Also functions as receptor for various synthetic opioids and for the psychoactive diterpene salvinorin A. Ligand binding causes a conformation change that triggers signaling via guanine nucleotide-binding proteins (G proteins) and modulates the activity of down-stream effectors, such as adenylate cyclase. Signaling leads to the inhib
   3686..3719    -  protein_bind   lox2272: Cre-mediated recombination occurs in the 8-bp core sequence (GGATACTT). lox2272 sites are compatible with each other, but incompatible with loxP or loxN sites (Lee and Saito, 1988). Cre recombinase
   3720..3769    -  intron         β-globin intron (fragment): internally truncated intron from human β-globin
   3770..3803    -  protein_bind   loxP: Cre-mediated recombination occurs in the 8-bp core sequence (GCATACAT). Cre recombinase
   3804..3828    +  misc_feature   MCS (fragment): pBluescript multiple cloning site
   3847..4004    +  misc_feature   WPRE (fragment): woodchuck hepatitis virus posttranscriptional regulatory element
   4010..4094    +  misc_feature   WPRE (fragment): woodchuck hepatitis virus posttranscriptional regulatory element
   4093..4136    -  polyA_signal   SV40 poly(A) signal (fragment): SV40 polyadenylation signal
   4140..4207    -  polyA_signal   SV40 poly(A) signal (fragment): SV40 polyadenylation signal
   4302..4442    +  repeat_region  AAV2 ITR: inverted terminal repeat of adeno-associated virus serotype 2 inverted
   4447..4498    -  misc_feature   bom (fragment): basis of mobility region from pBR322
   4517..4972    +  rep_origin     f1 ori (sequence partly withheld): f1 bacteriophage origin of replication; arrow indicates direction of (+) strand synthesis
   4973..5022    -  misc_feature   bom (fragment): basis of mobility region from pBR322
   5124..5159    -  CDS            rop (fragment): Rop protein, which maintains plasmids at low copy number; rop
   5254..5358    +  promoter       AmpR promoter: bla
   5359..6219    +  CDS            AmpR: β-lactamase; bla; confers resistance to ampicillin, carbenicillin, and related antibiotics
   6390..6977    +  rep_origin     ori: high-copy-number ColE1/pMB1/pBR322/pUC origin of replication
