[The description below was written by a language model from this plasmid's Addgene catalogue record and pLannotate feature annotations shown in this document.]
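Description:
pAAV-EF1a-DIO-FLAG-KORD-P2A-ArgiNLS-AausFP1 is an adeno-associated virus transfer plasmid for Cre-dependent mammalian expression, built on a pAAV-EF1a backbone. In bacteria it is maintained as a high-copy plasmid through a ColE1/pUC-type origin and selected with ampicillin via the β-lactamase gene; an f1 phage origin is also present. The expression cassette lies between AAV2 inverted terminal repeats, which allow the intervening DNA to be packaged into recombinant AAV particles. The automated annotation detects a complete ITR on the downstream side and only short ITR fragments on the upstream side.

The human EF-1α promoter drives a synthetic open reading frame inserted between NheI and AscI sites. It encodes a FLAG-tagged KORD, an inhibitory DREADD engineered from the human kappa opioid receptor (annotated as OPRK1), followed by a P2A peptide and the green fluorescent protein AausFP1 carrying an N-terminal arginine-rich nuclear localization signal (ArgiNLS). The whole coding unit sits in reverse orientation relative to the promoter and is flanked by paired lox2272 and loxP sites in opposing orientation, the standard DIO/FLEx arrangement. Cre recombinase inverts the cassette and then excises a site from each pair, locking it in the sense orientation so that expression occurs only in Cre-positive cells. Ribosomal skipping at P2A yields the receptor and the reporter as separate polypeptides. WPRE and SV40 poly(A) signal sequences, both annotated only as fragments, lie downstream for transcript stabilization and termination. The construct is intended for chemogenetic silencing of genetically defined cells, with the nuclear-concentrated fluorescence making individual expressing cells easier to segment and count in images.
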