Addgene plasmid #220612: pAAV-EF1a-DIO-FLAG-KORD-P2A-ArgiNLS-AausFP1
Purpose: Cre-dependent co-expression of FLAG-tagged inhibitory KORD DREADD receptor, and a single-cell discriminating version of AausFP1 as a reporter.
Depositing lab: Sam Golden. Depositing organization: University of Washington. Publication: An arginine-rich nuclear localization signal (ArgiNLS) strategy for streamlined image segmentation of single cells. Szelenyi ER, Navarrete JS, Murry AD, Zhang Y, Girven KS, Kuo L, Cline MM, Bernstein MX, Burdyniuk M, Bowler B, Goodwin NL, Juarez B, Zweifel LS, Golden SA. Proc Natl Acad Sci U S A. 2024 Aug 6;121(32):e2320250121. doi: 10.1073/pnas.2320250121. Epub 2024 Jul 29. PubMed 39074275.
Backbone
  Vector backbone: pAAV-EF1a-FlpO
  Backbone manufacturer: Karl Deisseroth
  Vector type: Mammalian Expression, AAV, Cre/Lox
Growth in bacteria
  Bacterial resistance: Ampicillin, 100 μg/mL
  Growth temperature: 37°C
  Growth strain: NEB Stable
  Copy number: High Copy
Gene/Insert
  Gene/Insert name: FLAG-KORD-P2A-ArgiNLS-AausFP1
  Species: Synthetic
  Promoter: EF1a
  Tag / fusion protein: FLAG; ArgiNLS (N terminal on insert)
  Cloning method: Restriction Enzyme; 5′ cloning site NheI (not destroyed); 3′ cloning site AscI (not destroyed)
Terms and licenses: Academic/Nonprofit Terms; Industry Terms: Not Available to Industry
Depositor comments: The ArgiNLS system was conceptualized and developed by Eric Szelenyi. Please visit https://pubmed.ncbi.nlm.nih.gov/38045271/ for bioRxiv preprint.
How to cite: pAAV-EF1a-DIO-FLAG-KORD-P2A-ArgiNLS-AausFP1 was a gift from Sam Golden (Addgene plasmid # 220612 ; http://n2t.net/addgene:220612 ; RRID:Addgene_220612)
